Addgene plasmid #219329: SFFV-ST18-Brd 406
Purpose: Transcription factor ST18 with a specific barcode assigned.
Depositing lab: Filipe Pereira. Depositing organization: Center for Neuroscience and Cell Biology, University of Coimbra. Publication: A combinatorial transcription factor screening platform for immune cell reprogramming. Kurochkin I, Altman AR, Caiado I, Pertiga-Cabral D, Halitzki E, Minaeva M, Zimmermannova O, Henriques-Oliveira L, Klein D, Nair M, Oliveira D, Cajal LR, Knittel R, Feick C, Ringner M, Martin M, Cirovic B, Pires CF, Rosa FF, Sitnicka E, Theis FJ, Pereira CF. Cell Syst. 2026 Jan 21;17(1):101457. doi: 10.1016/j.cels.2025.101457. Epub 2026 Jan 14. PubMed 41539305.
Backbone
  Vector backbone: SFFV-MCS
  Backbone size w/o insert (bp): 6638
  Vector type: Lentiviral
Growth in bacteria
  Bacterial resistance: Ampicillin, 100 μg/mL
  Growth temperature: 37°C
  Growth strain: NEB Stable
  Copy number: High Copy
Gene/Insert
  Gene/Insert name: ST18
  Species: H. sapiens (human)
  Insert size (bp): 3144
  Entrez Gene: ST18 (a.k.a. NZF3, ZC2HC10, ZNF387)
  Promoter: The spleen focus-forming virus (SFFV) promoter
  Cloning method: Restriction Enzyme; 5′ cloning site Bsp119I (not destroyed); 3′ cloning site BstHI (not destroyed)
Terms and licenses: Academic/Nonprofit Terms; Industry Terms: Not Available to Industry
Depositor comments: Barcode sequence cloned into XbaI restriction site. Design of plasmid is as follows: SFFV-[TF sequence]-WPRE-[Barcode sequence].
How to cite: SFFV-ST18-Brd 406 was a gift from Filipe Pereira (Addgene plasmid # 219329 ; http://n2t.net/addgene:219329 ; RRID:Addgene_219329)
