[The description below was written by a language model from this plasmid's Addgene catalogue record and pLannotate feature annotations shown in this document.]
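Description:
SFFV-ST18-Brd 406 is a lentiviral transfer plasmid of about 9.8 kb built on the SFFV-MCS backbone, carrying the human transcription factor ST18 (also known as NZF3 or ZNF387) together with an assigned DNA barcode. It is propagated in E. coli through a high-copy ColE1/pUC-type origin with ampicillin selection from the β-lactamase gene. The bacterial portion also retains pBluescript-derived remnants such as an f1 origin, lac regulatory elements, and T3 and T7 promoters. No mammalian selection marker or fluorescent reporter appears in the feature table.

The viral portion has a third-generation, self-inactivating layout. An RSV promoter drives a truncated HIV-1 5' LTR, followed by the Ψ packaging signal with a partial gag sequence, the RRE for Rev-dependent export of genomic RNA, and the cPPT/CTS. A ΔU3 3' LTR closes the unit, followed by an SV40 polyadenylation signal and SV40 origin sequence. Within this frame, the spleen focus-forming virus LTR promoter, which is commonly chosen for strong expression in haematopoietic cells, drives the roughly 3.1 kb ST18 coding sequence cloned between retained multiple-cloning-site fragments. A downstream WPRE enhances transcript stability and expression. According to the depositor, the barcode sits after the WPRE in an XbaI site, giving the order SFFV–TF–WPRE–barcode. The barcode is not annotated as a separate feature, but this placement would put it within the expressed transcript and the integrated provirus.

The construct belongs to a barcoded transcription factor collection made for combinatorial screening in immune cell reprogramming. In that setting, the barcode lets ST18 be identified among factors delivered to transduced cells.
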