Features (pLannotate 1.2.2; 29 found; start..end, strand, type, name):
     94..112     -  promoter       T7 promoter: promoter for bacteriophage T7 RNA polymerase
    120..275     +  CDS            lacZα (fragment): LacZα fragment of β-galactosidase; lacZ fragment
    280..708     +  rep_origin     f1 ori (sequence partly withheld): f1 bacteriophage origin of replication; arrow indicates direction of (+) strand synthesis
    761..865     +  promoter       AmpR promoter: bla
    866..1726    +  CDS            AmpR: β-lactamase; bla; confers resistance to ampicillin, carbenicillin, and related antibiotics
   1897..2485    +  rep_origin     ori: high-copy-number ColE1/pMB1/pBR322/pUC origin of replication
   2668..2760    +  CDS            lacI (fragment): lac repressor; lacI; The lac repressor binds to the lac operator to inhibit transcription in E. coli. This inhibition can be relieved by adding lactose or isopropyl-β-D-thiogalactopyranoside (IPTG).
   2773..2794    +  protein_bind   CAP binding site: CAP binding activates transcription in the presence of cAMP. E. coli catabolite activator protein
   2809..2839    +  promoter       lac promoter: promoter for the E. coli lac operon
   2847..2863    +  protein_bind   lac operator: The lac repressor binds to the lac operator to inhibit transcription in E. coli. This inhibition can be relieved by adding lactose or isopropyl-β-D-thiogalactopyranoside (IPTG). lac repressor encoded by lacI
   2908..2926    +  promoter       T3 promoter: promoter for bacteriophage T3 RNA polymerase
   2954..3180    +  promoter       RSV promoter: Rous sarcoma virus enhancer/promoter
   3181..3361    +  LTR            5' LTR (truncated): truncated 5' long terminal repeat (LTR) from HIV-1
   3408..3533    +  misc_feature   HIV-1 Ψ: packaging signal of human immunodeficiency virus type 1
   3517..3880    +  CDS            HIV-1 gag (fragment): gag protein from human immunodeficiency virus 1; gag
   4026..4259    +  misc_feature   RRE: The Rev response element (RRE) of HIV-1 allows for Rev-dependent mRNA export from the nucleus to the cytoplasm.
   4636..4736    +  CDS            Rev (fragment): human immunodeficiency virus 1 (HIV-1) Rev protein; rev; enhances nuclear export of unspliced and incompletely spliced viral mRNAs
   4755..4872    +  misc_feature   cPPT/CTS: central polypurine tract and central termination sequence of HIV-1
   4906..5307    +  promoter       SFFV promoter: spleen focus-forming virus long terminal repeat (LTR) promoter
   5317..5340    +  misc_feature   MCS (fragment): pBluescript multiple cloning site
   5365..8505    +  CDS            ST18: ST18_HUMAN - Also known as KIAA0535, ZNF387. Experimental evidence at protein level: Swiss-Prot protein existence level 1. Repressor that binds to DNA sequences containing a bipartite element consisting of a direct repeat of the sequence 5'-AAAGTTT-3' separated by 2-9 nucleotides. Represses basal transcription activity from target promoters (By similarity). Inhibits colony formation in cultured breast cancer cells. From Homo sapiens (Human).
   8516..8541    +  misc_feature   MCS (fragment): pBluescript multiple cloning site
   8541..8600    +  CDS            S (fragment): HBSAG_WHV6 - Experimental evidence at transcript level: Swiss-Prot protein existence level 2. The middle envelope protein plays an important role in the budding of the virion. It is involved in the induction of budding in a nucleocapsid independent way. In this process the majority of envelope proteins bud to form subviral lipoprotein particles of 22 nm of diameter that do not contain a nucleocapsid (By similarity). From Woodchuck hepatitis B virus (isolate w64/pWS23) (WHV).
   8732..9135    +  misc_feature   WPRE: woodchuck hepatitis virus posttranscriptional regulatory element
   9193..9252    +  CDS            nef (fragment): NEF_HV1Z2 - Experimental evidence at protein level: Swiss-Prot protein existence level 1. Extracellular Nef protein targets CD4(+) T-lymphocytes for apoptosis by interacting with CXCR4 surface receptors. From Human immunodeficiency virus type 1 group M subtype D (isolate Z2/CDC-Z34) (HIV-1).
   9254..9487    +  LTR            3' LTR (ΔU3): self-inactivating 3' long terminal repeat (LTR) from HIV-1
   9559..9680    +  polyA_signal   SV40 poly(A) signal: SV40 polyadenylation signal
   9699..9720    +  rep_origin     SV40 ori (fragment): SV40 origin of replication
   9720..73      +  rep_origin     SV40 ori (across the origin): SV40 origin of replication
>Addgene plasmid #219329 | SFFV-ST18-Brd 406 | addgene full sequence | sequence record 449073 | Addgene NGS Result
ATTTATGCAGAGGCCGAGGCCGCCTCGGCCTCTGAGCTATTCCAGAAGTAGTGAGGAGGCTTTTTTGGAG
GCCTAGGGACGTACCCAATTCGCCCTATAGTGAGTCGTATTACGCGCGCTCACTGGCCGTCGTTTTACAA
CGTCGTGACTGGGAAAACCCTGGCGTTACCCAACTTAATCGCCTTGCAGCACATCCCCCTTTCGCCAGCT
GGCGTAATAGCGAAGAGGCCCGCACCGATCGCCCTTCCCAACAGTTGCGCAGCCTGAATGGCGAATGGG
[124 nt withheld, positions 280-403]
C
[91 nt withheld, positions 405-495]
A
[49 nt withheld, positions 497-545]
CCTTTGACGTTGGAGTCCACGTTCTTT
[37 nt withheld, positions 573-609]
ACCCTATCTCGGTCTATTCTTTTGATTTATAAGGGATTTTGCCGATTTCGGCCTATTGGTTAAAAAATGA
GCTGATTTAACAAAAATTTAACGCGAATTTTAACAAAATATTAACGCTTACAATTTAGGTGGCACTTTTC
GGGGAAATGTGCGCGGAACCCCTATTTGTTTATTTTTCTAAATACATTCAAATATGTATCCGCTCATGAG
ACAATAACCCTGATAAATGCTTCAATAATATTGAAAAAGGAAGAGTATGAGTATTCAACATTTCCGTGTC
GCCCTTATTCCCTTTTTTGCGGCATTTTGCCTTCCTGTTTTTGCTCACCCAGAAACGCTGGTGAAAGTAA
AAGATGCTGAAGATCAGTTGGGTGCACGAGTGGGTTACATCGAACTGGATCTCAACAGCGGTAAGATCCT
TGAGAGTTTTCGCCCCGAAGAACGTTTTCCAATGATGAGCACTTTTAAAGTTCTGCTATGTGGCGCGGTA
TTATCCCGTATTGACGCCGGGCAAGAGCAACTCGGTCGCCGCATACACTATTCTCAGAATGACTTGGTTG
AGTACTCACCAGTCACAGAAAAGCATCTTACGGATGGCATGACAGTAAGAGAATTATGCAGTGCTGCCAT
AACCATGAGTGATAACACTGCGGCCAACTTACTTCTGACAACGATCGGAGGACCGAAGGAGCTAACCGCT
TTTTTGCACAACATGGGGGATCATGTAACTCGCCTTGATCGTTGGGAACCGGAGCTGAATGAAGCCATAC
CAAACGACGAGCGTGACACCACGATGCCTGTAGCAATGGCAACAACGTTGCGCAAACTATTAACTGGCGA
ACTACTTACTCTAGCTTCCCGGCAACAATTAATAGACTGGATGGAGGCGGATAAAGTTGCAGGACCACTT
CTGCGCTCGGCCCTTCCGGCTGGCTGGTTTATTGCTGATAAATCTGGAGCCGGTGAGCGTGGGTCTCGCG
GTATCATTGCAGCACTGGGGCCAGATGGTAAGCCCTCCCGTATCGTAGTTATCTACACGACGGGGAGTCA
GGCAACTATGGATGAACGAAATAGACAGATCGCTGAGATAGGTGCCTCACTGATTAAGCATTGGTAACTG
TCAGACCAAGTTTACTCATATATACTTTAGATTGATTTAAAACTTCATTTTTAATTTAAAAGGATCTAGG
TGAAGATCCTTTTTGATAATCTCATGACCAAAATCCCTTAACGTGAGTTTTCGTTCCACTGAGCGTCAGA
CCCCGTAGAAAAGATCAAAGGATCTTCTTGAGATCCTTTTTTTCTGCGCGTAATCTGCTGCTTGCAAACA
AAAAAACCACCGCTACCAGCGGTGGTTTGTTTGCCGGATCAAGAGCTACCAACTCTTTTTCCGAAGGTAA
CTGGCTTCAGCAGAGCGCAGATACCAAATACTGTTCTTCTAGTGTAGCCGTAGTTAGGCCACCACTTCAA
GAACTCTGTAGCACCGCCTACATACCTCGCTCTGCTAATCCTGTTACCAGTGGCTGCTGCCAGTGGCGAT
AAGTCGTGTCTTACCGGGTTGGACTCAAGACGATAGTTACCGGATAAGGCGCAGCGGTCGGGCTGAACGG
GGGGTTCGTGCACACAGCCCAGCTTGGAGCGAACGACCTACACCGAACTGAGATACCTACAGCGTGAGCT
ATGAGAAAGCGCCACGCTTCCCGAAGGGAGAAAGGCGGACAGGTATCCGGTAAGCGGCAGGGTCGGAACA
GGAGAGCGCACGAGGGAGCTTCCAGGGGGAAACGCCTGGTATCTTTATAGTCCTGTCGGGTTTCGCCACC
TCTGACTTGAGCGTCGATTTTTGTGATGCTCGTCAGGGGGGCGGAGCCTATGGAAAAACGCCAGCAACGC
GGCCTTTTTACGGTTCCTGGCCTTTTGCTGGCCTTTTGCTCACATGTTCTTTCCTGCGTTATCCCCTGAT
TCTGTGGATAACCGTATTACCGCCTTTGAGTGAGCTGATACCGCTCGCCGCAGCCGAACGACCGAGCGCA
GCGAGTCAGTGAGCGAGGAAGCGGAAGAGCGCCCAATACGCAAACCGCCTCTCCCCGCGCGTTGGCCGAT
TCATTAATGCAGCTGGCACGACAGGTTTCCCGACTGGAAAGCGGGCAGTGAGCGCAACGCAATTAATGTG
AGTTAGCTCACTCATTAGGCACCCCAGGCTTTACACTTTATGCTTCCGGCTCGTATGTTGTGTGGAATTG
TGAGCGGATAACAATTTCACACAGGAAACAGCTATGACCATGATTACGCCAAGCGCGCAATTAACCCTCA
CTAAAGGGAACAAAAGCTGGAGCTGCAAGCTTAATGTAGTCTTATGCAATACTCTTGTAGTCTTGCAACA
TGGTAACGATGAGTTAGCAACATGCCTTACAAGGAGAGAAAAAGCACCGTGCATGCCGATTGGTGGAAGT
AAGGTGGTACGATCGTGCCTTATTAGGAAGGCAACAGACGGGTCTGACATGGATTGGACGAACCACTGAA
TTGCCGCATTGCAGAGATATTGTATTTAAGTGCCTAGCTCGATACATAAACGGGTCTCTCTGGTTAGACC
AGATCTGAGCCTGGGAGCTCTCTGGCTAACTAGGGAACCCACTGCTTAAGCCTCAATAAAGCTTGCCTTG
AGTGCTTCAAGTAGTGTGTGCCCGTCTGTTGTGTGACTCTGGTAACTAGAGATCCCTCAGACCCTTTTAG
TCAGTGTGGAAAATCTCTAGCAGTGGCGCCCGAACAGGGACTTGAAAGCGAAAGGGAAACCAGAGGAGCT
CTCTCGACGCAGGACTCGGCTTGCTGAAGCGCGCACGGCAAGAGGCGAGGGGCGGCGACTGGTGAGTACG
CCAAAAATTTTGACTAGCGGAGGCTAGAAGGAGAGAGATGGGTGCGAGAGCGTCAGTATTAAGCGGGGGA
GAATTAGATCGCGATGGGAAAAAATTCGGTTAAGGCCAGGGGGAAAGAAAAAATATAAATTAAAACATAT
AGTATGGGCAAGCAGGGAGCTAGAACGATTCGCAGTTAATCCTGGCCTGTTAGAAACATCAGAAGGCTGT
AGACAAATACTGGGACAGCTACAACCATCCCTTCAGACAGGATCAGAAGAACTTAGATCATTATATAATA
CAGTAGCAACCCTCTATTGTGTGCATCAAAGGATAGAGATAAAAGACACCAAGGAAGCTTTAGACAAGAT
AGAGGAAGAGCAAAACAAAAGTAAGACCACCGCACAGCAAGCGGCCGCTGATCTTCAGACCTGGAGGAGG
AGATATGAGGGACAATTGGAGAAGTGAATTATATAAATATAAAGTAGTAAAAATTGAACCATTAGGAGTA
GCACCCACCAAGGCAAAGAGAAGAGTGGTGCAGAGAGAAAAAAGAGCAGTGGGAATAGGAGCTTTGTTCC
TTGGGTTCTTGGGAGCAGCAGGAAGCACTATGGGCGCAGCGTCAATGACGCTGACGGTACAGGCCAGACA
ATTATTGTCTGGTATAGTGCAGCAGCAGAACAATTTGCTGAGGGCTATTGAGGCGCAACAGCATCTGTTG
CAACTCACAGTCTGGGGCATCAAGCAGCTCCAGGCAAGAATCCTGGCTGTGGAAAGATACCTAAAGGATC
AACAGCTCCTGGGGATTTGGGGTTGCTCTGGAAAACTCATTTGCACCACTGCTGTGCCTTGGAATGCTAG
TTGGAGTAATAAATCTCTGGAACAGATTTGGAATCACACGACCTGGATGGAGTGGGACAGAGAAATTAAC
AATTACACAAGCTTAATACACTCCTTAATTGAAGAATCGCAAAACCAGCAAGAAAAGAATGAACAAGAAT
TATTGGAATTAGATAAATGGGCAAGTTTGTGGAATTGGTTTAACATAACAAATTGGCTGTGGTATATAAA
ATTATTCATAATGATAGTAGGAGGCTTGGTAGGTTTAAGAATAGTTTTTGCTGTACTTTCTATAGTGAAT
AGAGTTAGGCAGGGATATTCACCATTATCGTTTCAGACCCACCTCCCAACCCCGAGGGGACCCGACAGGC
CCGAAGGAATAGAAGAAGAAGGTGGAGAGAGAGACAGAGACAGATCCATTCGATTAGTGAACGGATCTCG
ACGGTATCGGTTAACTTTTAAAAGAAAAGGGGGGATTGGGGGGTACAGTGCAGGGGAAAGAATAGTAGAC
ATAATAGCAACAGACATACAAACTAAAGAATTACAAAAACAAATTACAAAAATTCAAAATTTTATCGATC
ACGAGACTAGCCTCGAGCTGGCTGCAGTAACGCCATTTTGCAAGGCATGGAAAAATACCAAACCAAGAAT
AGAGAAGTTCAGATCAAGGGCGGGTACATGAAAATAGCTAACGTTGGGCCAAACAGGATATCTGCGGTGA
GCAGTTTCGGCCCCGGCCCGGGGCCAAGAACAGATGGTCACCGCAGTTTCGGCCCCGGCCCGAGGCCAAG
AACAGATGGTCCCCAGATATGGCCCAACCCTCAGCAGTTTCTTAAGACCCATCAGATGTTTCCAGGCTCC
CCCAAGGACCTGAAATGACCCTGCGCCTTATTTGAATTAACCAATCAGCCTGCTTCTCGCTTCTGTTCGC
GCGCTTCTGCTTCCCGAGCTCTATAAAAGAGCTCACAACCCCTCACTCGGCGCGCCAGTCCTCCGACAGA
CTGAGTCGGCCGGTCGAATCAAGCTTATCGATACCGTCGACGGATCCGCTAGCCCGCGGTTCGAAATGGA
TGCAGAGGCTGAAGATAAAACGCTGCGTACTCGCTCTAAAGGAACCGAGGTGCCAATGGATTCACTAATC
CAGGAGCTCAGTGTTGCCTATGATTGCTCCATGGCAAAGAAGAGAACAGCTGAAGATCAGGCTTTGGGGG
TTCCAGTCAACAAAAGGAAATCCCTGCTAATGAAGCCCCGACACTACAGCCCAAAAGCAGACTGCCAAGA
AGACCGCAGTGACAGGACAGAGGACGATGGCCCCTTGGAAACACATGGTCACTCTACCGCAGAGGAAATC
ATGATAAAACCTATGGATGAAAGTCTTCTTTCAACTGCACAAGAAAACTCCAGTAGGAAGGAAGACAGAT
ACTCTTGTTATCAAGAGCTCATGGTCAAGTCTTTAATGCACTTGGGGAAATTTGAAAAAAATGTATCTGT
TCAGACTGTAAGTGAAAATTTAAATGACAGTGGCATCCAGTCTTTAAAAGCAGAGAGCGATGAAGCAGAC
GAGTGCTTTCTGATTCATTCTGATGATGGAAGAGACAAGATTGATGATTCTCAGCCACCCTTCTGCTCCT
CTGATGACAATGAAAGTAACTCTGAAAGTGCAGAAAATGGCTGGGACAGTGGCTCCAACTTCTCAGAAGA
AACCAAACCACCTAGAGTCCCAAAGTATGTTTTAACAGATCATAAAAAAGACCTATTGGAAGTTCCTGAA
ATAAAAACTGAAGGTGACAAATTTATCCCTTGTGAGAACAGGTGTGATTCTGAAACAGAAAGGAAAGACC
CGCAGAATGCTCTCGCAGAACCCCTGGATGGCAATGCCCAGCCCTCATTCCCTGACGTTGAGGAGGAAGA
TAGCGAGAGCCTGGCAGTAATGACGGAAGAGGGTAGTGACCTGGAAAAGGCCAAGGGGAATTTAAGTTTG
CTGGAGCAGGCAATTGCTCTGCAGGCTGAGCGAGGTTGTGTTTTCCATAACACCTACAAAGAGCTGGATA
GGTTCCTGCTGGAGCACCTAGCAGGGGAAAGGAGGCAAACCAAAGTTATCGACATGGGTGGAAGACAAAT
CTTTAACAATAAACATTCACCAAGGCCTGAAAAGAGGGAGACCAAGTGCCCGATCCCTGGATGTGATGGC
ACGGGACACGTGACAGGGCTCTACCCGCACCACCGCAGCCTTTCGGGGTGCCCCCACAAAGTGCGGGTTC
CCCTGGAAATTCTTGCCATGCATGAAAATGTGCTCAAGTGTCCCACGCCGGGATGCACAGGAAGGGGTCA
TGTGAACAGCAACCGCAACACCCACAGGAGTCTTTCTGGTTGTCCAATTGCTGCAGCTGAAAAATTGGCA
ATGTCCCAGGATAAAAATCAGCTTGATTCTCCCCAAACTGGGCAGTGTCCTGACCAGGCCCACAGGACAA
GTTTGGTGAAGCAAATTGAATTCAATTTCCCGTCACAAGCCATCACCTCTCCCAGAGCCACAGTGTCAAA
AGAACAAGAGAAGTTTGGAAAAGTACCATTTGATTATGCCAGTTTTGATGCCCAAGTTTTCGGTAAACGC
CCTCTCATACAAACAGTGCAAGGACGAAAAACACCACCATTTCCTGAATCAAAGCATTTTCCAAATCCAG
TGAAATTTCCTAATCGACTGCCTAGTGCAGGCGCCCACACCCAGAGCCCTGGCCGTGCCAGCTCTTATAG
CTACGGTCAATGTAGTGAAGACACCCACATAGCAGCAGCTGCTGCCATCCTGAACCTTTCCACCCGCTGC
AGGGAAGCCACAGACATCCTCTCCAACAAGCCACAGAGTCTGCATGCCAAGGGAGCCGAAATAGAAGTGG
ATGAAAATGGCACATTGGACTTAAGCATGAAAAAAAATCGAATCCTGGACAAGTCTGCACCCCTAACTTC
CTCTAACACTTCTATTCCAACTCCTTCCTCTTCCCCATTCAAAACAAGCAGCATTCTGGTCAATGCAGCA
TTCTATCAGGCTCTTTGTGACCAAGAGGGCTGGGACACTCCTATCAACTATAGCAAAACTCACGGGAAGA
CAGAGGAGGAGAAAGAGAAAGACCCAGTGAGCTCTCTAGAAAATTTAGAGGAAAAAAAGTTTCCTGGAGA
GGCCTCTATACCAAGCCCTAAACCCAAGCTTCATGCAAGAGATCTCAAAAAGGAACTAATCACCTGTCCA
ACACCAGGATGTGATGGAAGTGGCCACGTGACAGGAAACTATGCATCTCATCGCAGTGTTTCTGGATGTC
CTTTAGCAGATAAGACTCTAAAATCCCTCATGGCTGCCAACTCTCAGGAGCTTAAGTGTCCAACCCCAGG
CTGCGATGGCTCGGGGCACGTGACTGGAAACTATGCTTCCCACAGAAGCTTGTCCGGATGCCCTCGTGCA
AGGAAAGGTGGTGTCAAAATGACCCCTACCAAGGAAGAAAAAGAAGACCCTGAACTGAAATGTCCTGTGA
TAGGGTGTGATGGCCAAGGTCACATATCAGGTAAATACACATCACACCGCACAGCTTCTGGCTGTCCTCT
GGCTGCCAAGAGACAGAAGGAGAATCCTCTCAATGGAGCCTCCCTCTCCTGGAAACTGAACAAACAAGAG
CTACCACATTGTCCCTTGCCAGGCTGCAATGGGCTGGGCCATGTAAATAATGTTTTTGTCACCCACCGAA
GCTTATCTGGATGTCCTCTCAATGCACAAGTTATCAAAAAGGGCAAGGTTTCTGAAGAACTCATGACCAT
CAAGCTCAAAGCAACTGGGGGAATAGAGAGTGATGAAGAAATTAGGCATTTGGATGAAGAAATAAAGGAA
CTGAATGAATCCAACCTTAAAATTGAAGCAGATATGATGAAACTTCAGACCCAGATCACATCTATGGAGA
GCAACTTAAAGACGATAGAGGAGGAGAACAAACTCATAGAACAGAACAATGAAAGTCTGCTGAAAGAGCT
GGCAGGTCTAAGCCAAGCTCTCATTTCAAGCCTTGCTGACATCCAGCTTCCACAGATGGGACCTATCAGT
GAGCAGAATTTTGAAGCATATGTAAATACACTCACAGATATGTACAGCAATCTGGAACGGGACTATTCCC
CGGAATGCAAAGCTCTACTGGAAAGTATCAAACAGGCAGTGAAGGGTATCCATGTGTAGACCGGTCGGAT
CCCCCGGGCTGCAGGAATTCGAGCATCTTACCGCCATTTATTCCCATATTTGTTCTGTTTTTCTTGATTT
GGGTATACATTTAAATGTTAATAAAACAAAATGGTGGGGCAATCATTTACATTTTTAGGGATATGTAATT
ACTAGTTCAGGTGTATTGCCACAAGACAAACATGTTAAGAAACTTTCCCGTTATTTACGCTCTGTTCCTG
TTAATCAACCTCTGGATTACAAAATTTGTGAAAGATTGACTGATATTCTTAACTATGTTGCTCCTTTTAC
GCTGTGTGGATATGCTGCTTTAATGCCTCTGTATCATGCTATTGCTTCCCGTACGGCTTTCGTTTTCTCC
TCCTTGTATAAATCCTGGTTGCTGTCTCTTTATGAGGAGTTGTGGCCCGTTGTCCGTCAACGTGGCGTGG
TGTGCTCTGTGTTTGCTGACGCAACCCCCACTGGCTGGGGCATTGCCACCACCTGTCAACTCCTTTCTGG
GACTTTCGCTTTCCCCCTCCCGATCGCCACGGCAGAACTCATCGCCGCCTGCCTTGCCCGCTGCTGGACA
GGGGCTAGGTTGCTGGGCACTGATAATTCCGTGGTGTTGTCGGGGAAGCTGACGTCCTTTGCAATTCGAT
ATCAAGCTGTACCTTCTAGATGTACACGCTTCCAAGCGCTTCTAGACCAATGACTTACAAGGCAGCTGTA
GATCTTAGCCACTTTTTAAAAGAAAAGGGGGGACTGGAAGGGCTAATTCACTCCCAACGAAGACAAGATC
TGCTTTTTGCTTGTACTGGGTCTCTCTGGTTAGACCAGATCTGAGCCTGGGAGCTCTCTGGCTAACTAGG
GAACCCACTGCTTAAGCCTCAATAAAGCTTGCCTTGAGTGCTTCAAGTAGTGTGTGCCCGTCTGTTGTGT
GACTCTGGTAACTAGAGATCCCTCAGACCCTTTTAGTCAGTGTGGAAAATCTCTAGCAGTAGTAGTTCAT
GTCATCTTATTATTCAGTATTTATAACTTGCAAAGAAATGAATATCAGAGAGTGAGAGGAACTTGTTTAT
TGCAGCTTATAATGGTTACAAATAAAGCAATAGCATCACAAATTTCACAAATAAAGCATTTTTTTCACTG
CATTCTAGTTGTGGTTTGTCCAAACTCATCAATGTATCTTATCATGTCTGGCTCTAGCTATCCCGCCCCT
AACTCCGCCCATCCCGCCCCTAACTCCGCCCAGTTCCGCCCATTCTCCGCCCCATGGCTGACTAATTTTT
TTT
