>Addgene plasmid #219329 | SFFV-ST18-Brd 406 | depositor partial sequence | sequence record 428467 | TF ORF
ATGGATGCAGAGGCTGAAGATAAAACGCTGCGTACTCGCTCTAAAGGAACCGAGGTGCCAATGGATTCAC
TAATCCAGGAGCTCAGTGTTGCCTATGATTGCTCCATGGCAAAGAAGAGAACAGCTGAAGATCAGGCTTT
GGGGGTTCCAGTCAACAAAAGGAAATCCCTGCTAATGAAGCCCCGACACTACAGCCCAAAAGCAGACTGC
CAAGAAGACCGCAGTGACAGGACAGAGGACGATGGCCCCTTGGAAACACATGGTCACTCTACCGCAGAGG
AAATCATGATAAAACCTATGGATGAAAGTCTTCTTTCAACTGCACAAGAAAACTCCAGTAGGAAGGAAGA
CAGATACTCTTGTTATCAAGAGCTCATGGTCAAGTCTTTAATGCACTTGGGGAAATTTGAAAAAAATGTA
TCTGTTCAGACTGTAAGTGAAAATTTAAATGACAGTGGCATCCAGTCTTTAAAAGCAGAGAGCGATGAAG
CAGACGAGTGCTTTCTGATTCATTCTGATGATGGAAGAGACAAGATTGATGATTCTCAGCCACCCTTCTG
CTCCTCTGATGACAATGAAAGTAACTCTGAAAGTGCAGAAAATGGCTGGGACAGTGGCTCCAACTTCTCA
GAAGAAACCAAACCACCTAGAGTCCCAAAGTATGTTTTAACAGATCATAAAAAAGACCTATTGGAAGTTC
CTGAAATAAAAACTGAAGGTGACAAATTTATCCCTTGTGAGAACAGGTGTGATTCTGAAACAGAAAGGAA
AGACCCGCAGAATGCTCTCGCAGAACCCCTGGATGGCAATGCCCAGCCCTCATTCCCTGACGTTGAGGAG
GAAGATAGCGAGAGCCTGGCAGTAATGACGGAAGAGGGTAGTGACCTGGAAAAGGCCAAGGGGAATTTAA
GTTTGCTGGAGCAGGCAATTGCTCTGCAGGCTGAGCGAGGTTGTGTTTTCCATAACACCTACAAAGAGCT
GGATAGGTTCCTGCTGGAGCACCTAGCAGGGGAAAGGAGGCAAACCAAAGTTATCGACATGGGTGGAAGA
CAAATCTTTAACAATAAACATTCACCAAGGCCTGAAAAGAGGGAGACCAAGTGCCCGATCCCTGGATGTG
ATGGCACGGGACACGTGACAGGGCTCTACCCGCACCACCGCAGCCTTTCGGGGTGCCCCCACAAAGTGCG
GGTTCCCCTGGAAATTCTTGCCATGCATGAAAATGTGCTCAAGTGTCCCACGCCGGGATGCACAGGAAGG
GGTCATGTGAACAGCAACCGCAACACCCACAGGAGTCTTTCTGGTTGTCCAATTGCTGCAGCTGAAAAAT
TGGCAATGTCCCAGGATAAAAATCAGCTTGATTCTCCCCAAACTGGGCAGTGTCCTGACCAGGCCCACAG
GACAAGTTTGGTGAAGCAAATTGAATTCAATTTCCCGTCACAAGCCATCACCTCTCCCAGAGCCACAGTG
TCAAAAGAACAAGAGAAGTTTGGAAAAGTACCATTTGATTATGCCAGTTTTGATGCCCAAGTTTTCGGTA
AACGCCCTCTCATACAAACAGTGCAAGGACGAAAAACACCACCATTTCCTGAATCAAAGCATTTTCCAAA
TCCAGTGAAATTTCCTAATCGACTGCCTAGTGCAGGCGCCCACACCCAGAGCCCTGGCCGTGCCAGCTCT
TATAGCTACGGTCAATGTAGTGAAGACACCCACATAGCAGCAGCTGCTGCCATCCTGAACCTTTCCACCC
GCTGCAGGGAAGCCACAGACATCCTCTCCAACAAGCCACAGAGTCTGCATGCCAAGGGAGCCGAAATAGA
AGTGGATGAAAATGGCACATTGGACTTAAGCATGAAAAAAAATCGAATCCTGGACAAGTCTGCACCCCTA
ACTTCCTCTAACACTTCTATTCCAACTCCTTCCTCTTCCCCATTCAAAACAAGCAGCATTCTGGTCAATG
CAGCATTCTATCAGGCTCTTTGTGACCAAGAGGGCTGGGACACTCCTATCAACTATAGCAAAACTCACGG
GAAGACAGAGGAGGAGAAAGAGAAAGACCCAGTGAGCTCTCTAGAAAATTTAGAGGAAAAAAAGTTTCCT
GGAGAGGCCTCTATACCAAGCCCTAAACCCAAGCTTCATGCAAGAGATCTCAAAAAGGAACTAATCACCT
GTCCAACACCAGGATGTGATGGAAGTGGCCACGTGACAGGAAACTATGCATCTCATCGCAGTGTTTCTGG
ATGTCCTTTAGCAGATAAGACTCTAAAATCCCTCATGGCTGCCAACTCTCAGGAGCTTAAGTGTCCAACC
CCAGGCTGCGATGGCTCGGGGCACGTGACTGGAAACTATGCTTCCCACAGAAGCTTGTCCGGATGCCCTC
GTGCAAGGAAAGGTGGTGTCAAAATGACCCCTACCAAGGAAGAAAAAGAAGACCCTGAACTGAAATGTCC
TGTGATAGGGTGTGATGGCCAAGGTCACATATCAGGTAAATACACATCACACCGCACAGCTTCTGGCTGT
CCTCTGGCTGCCAAGAGACAGAAGGAGAATCCTCTCAATGGAGCCTCCCTCTCCTGGAAACTGAACAAAC
AAGAGCTACCACATTGTCCCTTGCCAGGCTGCAATGGGCTGGGCCATGTAAATAATGTTTTTGTCACCCA
CCGAAGCTTATCTGGATGTCCTCTCAATGCACAAGTTATCAAAAAGGGCAAGGTTTCTGAAGAACTCATG
ACCATCAAGCTCAAAGCAACTGGGGGAATAGAGAGTGATGAAGAAATTAGGCATTTGGATGAAGAAATAA
AGGAACTGAATGAATCCAACCTTAAAATTGAAGCAGATATGATGAAACTTCAGACCCAGATCACATCTAT
GGAGAGCAACTTAAAGACGATAGAGGAGGAGAACAAACTCATAGAACAGAACAATGAAAGTCTGCTGAAA
GAGCTGGCAGGTCTAAGCCAAGCTCTCATTTCAAGCCTTGCTGACATCCAGCTTCCACAGATGGGACCTA
TCAGTGAGCAGAATTTTGAAGCATATGTAAATACACTCACAGATATGTACAGCAATCTGGAACGGGACTA
TTCCCCGGAATGCAAAGCTCTACTGGAAAGTATCAAACAGGCAGTGAAGGGTATCCATGTGTAG
