>Addgene plasmid #219329 | SFFV-ST18-Brd 406 | depositor partial sequence | sequence record 428468 | Barcode sequence
TGTACACGCTTCCAAGCGCT
